>Addgene plasmid #180406 | W118-1_hTGM1-Flag | addgene full sequence | sequence record 353912 | Addgene NGS Result
AGCGCACGAGGGAGCTTCCAGGGGGAAACGCCTGGTATCTTTATAGTCCTGTCGGGTTTCGCCACCTCTG
ACTTGAGCGTCGATTTTTGTGATGCTCGTCAGGGGGGCGGAGCCTATGGAAAAACGCCAGCAACGCGGCC
TTTTTACGGTTCCTGGCCTTTTGCTGGCCTTTTGCTCACATGTTCTTTCCTGCGTTATCCCCTGATTCTG
TGGATAACCGTATTACCGCCTTTGAGTGAGCTGATACCGCTCGCCGCAGCCGAACGACCGAGCGCAGCGA
GTCAGTGAGCGAGGAAGCGGAAGAGCGCCCAATACGCAAACCGCCTCTCCCCGCGCGTTGGCCGATTCAT
TAATGCAGCTGGCACGACAGGTTTCCCGACTGGAAAGCGGGCAGTGAGCGCAACGCAATTAATGTGAGTT
AGCTCACTCATTAGGCACCCCAGGCTTTACACTTTATGCTTCCGGCTCGTATGTTGTGTGGAATTGTGAG
CGGATAACAATTTCACACAGGAAACAGCTATGACCATGATTACGCCAAGCGCGCAATTAACCCTCACTAA
AGGGAACAAAAGCTGGAGCTGCAAGCTTAATGTAGTCTTATGCAATACTCTTGTAGTCTTGCAACATGGT
AACGATGAGTTAGCAACATGCCTTACAAGGAGAGAAAAAGCACCGTGCATGCCGATTGGTGGAAGTAAGG
TGGTACGATCGTGCCTTATTAGGAAGGCAACAGACGGGTCTGACATGGATTGGACGAACCACTGAATTGC
CGCATTGCAGAGATATTGTATTTAAGTGCCTAGCTCGATACATAAACGGGTCTCTCTGGTTAGACCAGAT
CTGAGCCTGGGAGCTCTCTGGCTAACTAGGGAACCCACTGCTTAAGCCTCAATAAAGCTTGCCTTGAGTG
CTTCAAGTAGTGTGTGCCCGTCTGTTGTGTGACTCTGGTAACTAGAGATCCCTCAGACCCTTTTAGTCAG
TGTGGAAAATCTCTAGCAGTGGCGCCCGAACAGGGACTTGAAAGCGAAAGGGAAACCAGAGGAGCTCTCT
CGACGCAGGACTCGGCTTGCTGAAGCGCGCACGGCAAGAGGCGAGGGGCGGCGACTGGTGAGTACGCCAA
AAATTTTGACTAGCGGAGGCTAGAAGGAGAGAGATGGGTGCGAGAGCGTCAGTATTAAGCGGGGGAGAAT
TAGATCGCGATGGGAAAAAATTCGGTTAAGGCCAGGGGGAAAGAAAAAATATAAATTAAAACATATAGTA
TGGGCAAGCAGGGAGCTAGAACGATTCGCAGTTAATCCTGGCCTGTTAGAAACATCAGAAGGCTGTAGAC
AAATACTGGGACAGCTACAACCATCCCTTCAGACAGGATCAGAAGAACTTAGATCATTATATAATACAGT
AGCAACCCTCTATTGTGTGCATCAAAGGATAGAGATAAAAGACACCAAGGAAGCTTTAGACAAGATAGAG
GAAGAGCAAAACAAAAGTAAGACCACCGCACAGCAAGCGGCCGCTGATCTTCAGACCTGGAGGAGGAGAT
ATGAGGGACAATTGGAGAAGTGAATTATATAAATATAAAGTAGTAAAAATTGAACCATTAGGAGTAGCAC
CCACCAAGGCAAAGAGAAGAGTGGTGCAGAGAGAAAAAAGAGCAGTGGGAATAGGAGCTTTGTTCCTTGG
GTTCTTGGGAGCAGCAGGAAGCACTATGGGCGCAGCGTCAATGACGCTGACGGTACAGGCCAGACAATTA
TTGTCTGGTATAGTGCAGCAGCAGAACAATTTGCTGAGGGCTATTGAGGCGCAACAGCATCTGTTGCAAC
TCACAGTCTGGGGCATCAAGCAGCTCCAGGCAAGAATCCTGGCTGTGGAAAGATACCTAAAGGATCAACA
GCTCCTGGGGATTTGGGGTTGCTCTGGAAAACTCATTTGCACCACTGCTGTGCCTTGGAATGCTAGTTGG
AGTAATAAATCTCTGGAACAGATTTGGAATCACACGACCTGGATGGAGTGGGACAGAGAAATTAACAATT
ACACAAGCTTAATACACTCCTTAATTGAAGAATCGCAAAACCAGCAAGAAAAGAATGAACAAGAATTATT
GGAATTAGATAAATGGGCAAGTTTGTGGAATTGGTTTAACATAACAAATTGGCTGTGGTATATAAAATTA
TTCATAATGATAGTAGGAGGCTTGGTAGGTTTAAGAATAGTTTTTGCTGTACTTTCTATAGTGAATAGAG
TTAGGCAGGGATATTCACCATTATCGTTTCAGACCCACCTCCCAACCCCGAGGGGACCCGACAGGCCCGA
AGGAATAGAAGAAGAAGGTGGAGAGAGAGACAGAGACAGATCCATTCGATTAGTGAACGGATCTCGACGG
TATCGGTTAACTTTTAAAAGAAAAGGGGGGATTGGGGGGTACAGTGCAGGGGAAAGAATAGTAGACATAA
TAGCAACAGACATACAAACTAAAGAATTACAAAAACAAATTACAAAATTCAAAATTTTATCGATAAGCTT
GGGAGTTCCGCGTTACATAACTTACGGTAAATGGCCCGCCTGGCTGACCGCCCAACGACCCCCGCCCATT
GACGTCAATAATGACGTATGTTCCCATAGTAACGCCAATAGGGACTTTCCATTGACGTCAATGGGTGGAG
TATTTACGGTAAACTGCCCACTTGGCAGTACATCAAGTGTATCATATGCCAAGTACGCCCCCTATTGACG
TCAATGACGGTAAATGGCCCGCCTGGCATTATGCCCAGTACATGACCTTATGGGACTTTCCTACTTGGCA
GTACATCTACGTATTAGTCATCGCTATTACCATGGTGATGCGGTTTTGGCAGTACATCAATGGGCGTGGA
TAGCGGTTTGACTCACGGGGATTTCCAAGTCTCCACCCCATTGACGTCAATGGGAGTTTGTTTTGGCACC
AAAATCAACGGGACTTTCCAAAATGTCGTAACAACTCCGCCCCATTGACGCAAATGGGCGGTAGGCGTGT
ACGGTGGGAGGTCTATATAAGCAGAGCTCGTTTAGTGAACCGTCAGATCGCCTGGAGACGCCATCCACGC
TGTTTTGACCTCCATAGAAGACACCGACTCTAGTCCAGTGTGGTGGAATTCTGCAGATATCAACAAGTTT
GTACAAAAAAGCAGGCTTCACCATGATGGATGGGCCACGTTCCGATGTGGGCCGTTGGGGTGGCAACCCC
TTGCAGCCCCCTACCACGCCATCTCCAGAGCCAGAGCCAGAGCCAGACGGACGCTCTCGCAGAGGAGGAG
GCCGTTCCTTCTGGGCTCGCTGCTGTGGCTGCTGTTCATGCCGAAATGCGGCAGATGACGACTGGGGACC
TGAACCCTCTGACTCCAGGGGTCGAGGGTCCAGCTCTGGCACTCGAAGACCTGGCTCCCGGGGCTCAGAC
TCCCGCCGGCCTGTATCCCGGGGCAGCGGTGTCAATGCAGCTGGAGATGGCACCATCCGAGAGGGCATGC
TAGTAGTGAACGGTGTGGACTTGCTGAGCTCGCGCTCGGACCAGAACCGCCGAGAGCACCACACAGACGA
GTATGAGTACGACGAGCTGATAGTGCGCCGCGGGCAGCCTTTCCATATGCTCCTCCTCCTGTCCCGGACC
TATGAATCCTCTGATCGCATCACCCTTGAGTTACTCATCGGAAACAACCCCGAGGTGGGCAAGGGCACGC
ACGTGATCATCCCAGTGGGCAAGGGGGGCAGTGGAGGCTGGAAAGCCCAGGTGGTCAAGGCCAGTGGGCA
GAATCTGAACCTGCGGGTCCACACTTCCCCCAACGCCATCATCGGCAAGTTTCAGTTCACAGTCCGCACA
CAATCAGACGCTGGGGAGTTCCAGTTGCCCTTTGACCCCCGCAATGAGATCTACATCCTCTTCAACCCCT
GGTGCCCAGAGGACATTGTGTACGTGGACCATGAGGATTGGCGGCAGGAGTATGTTCTTAATGAGTCTGG
GAGAATTTACTACGGGACCGAAGCACAGATTGGTGAGCGGACCTGGAACTACGGCCAGTTTGACCACGGG
GTGCTGGATGCCTGCTTATACATCCTGGACCGGCGGGGGATGCCATATGGAGGCCGTGGAGACCCAGTCA
ATGTCTCCCGGGTCATCTCTGCCATGGTGAACTCCCTGGATGACAATGGAGTCCTGATTGGGAACTGGTC
TGGTGATTACTCCCGAGGCACCAACCCATCAGCGTGGGTGGGCAGCGTGGAGATCCTGCTTAGCTACCTA
CGCACGGGATATTCCGTCCCCTATGGCCAGTGCTGGGTCTTTGCTGGCGTGACCACCACAGTGCTGCGCT
GCCTGGGTCTGGCCACCCGTACTGTCACCAACTTCAACTCCGCCCACGACACAGACACATCCCTTACCAT
GGACATCTACTTCGACGAGAACATGAAGCCCCTGGAGCACCTGAACCATGATTCTGTCTGGAACTTCCAT
GTGTGGAACGACTGCTGGATGAAGAGGCCGGATCTGCCCTCGGGCTTTGATGGGTGGCAGGTGGTGGATG
CCACACCCCAAGAGACTAGCAGTGGCATCTTCTGCTGCGGCCCCTGCTCTGTGGAGTCCATCAAGAATGG
CCTGGTCTACATGAAGTACGACACGCCTTTCATTTTTGCTGAGGTGAATAGTGACAAGGTGTACTGGCAG
CGGCAGGATGATGGCAGCTTCAAGATTGTTTATGTGGAGGAGAAGGCCATCGGCACACTCATTGTCACAA
AGGCCATCAGCTCCAACATGCGGGAGGACATCACCTACCTCTATAAGCACCCAGAAGGCTCAGACGCAGA
GCGGAAGGCAGTAGAGACAGCAGCAGCCCACGGCAGCAAACCCAATGTGTATGCCAACCGGGGCTCAGCG
GAGGATGTGGCCATGCAGGTGGAGGCACAGGACGCGGTGATGGGGCAGGATCTGATGGTCTCTGTGATGC
TGATCAATCACAGCAGCAGCCGCCGCACAGTGAAACTGCACCTCTACCTCTCAGTCACTTTCTATACTGG
TGTCAGTGGTACCATCTTCAAGGAGACCAAGAAGGAAGTGGAGCTGGCACCAGGGGCCTCGGACCGTGTG
ACCATGCCAGTGGCCTACAAGGAATACCGGCCCCATCTTGTGGACCAGGGGGCCATGCTGCTCAATGTCT
CAGGCCACGTCAAGGAGAGCGGGCAGGTGCTGGCCAAGCAGCACACCTTCCGTCTGCGCACCCCAGACCT
CTCCCTCACGTTACTGGGAGCAGCAGTGGTTGGCCAGGAGTGTGAAGTACAGATTGTCTTCAAGAACCCC
CTTCCCGTCACCCTCACCAATGTCGTCTTCCGGCTCGAAGGCTCTGGGTTACAGAGGCCCAAGATCCTCA
ACGTTGGGGACATTGGAGGCAATGAAACAGTGACACTGCGCCAGTCGTTTGTGCCTGTGCGACCAGGCCC
CCGCCAGCTCATTGCCAGCTTGGACAGCCCACAGCTCTCCCAGGTGCACGGTGTCATCCAGGTGGATGTG
GCCCCAGCCCCTGGGGATGGGGGCTTCTTCTCAGACGCTGGAGGTGACAGTCACTTAGGAGAGACCATCC
CTATGGCATCTCGAGGTGGAGCTGGCGGCGACTACAAAGACGATGACGACAAGTGAGACCCAGCTTTCTT
GTACAAAGTGGTTGATATCCAGCACAGTGGCGGCCGCTCGACAATCAACCTCTGGATTACAAAATTTGTG
AAAGATTGACTGGTATTCTTAACTATGTTGCTCCTTTTACGCTATGTGGATACGCTGCTTTAATGCCTTT
GTATCATGCTATTGCTTCCCGTATGGCTTTCATTTTCTCCTCCTTGTATAAATCCTGGTTGCTGTCTCTT
TATGAGGAGTTGTGGCCCGTTGTCAGGCAACGTGGCGTGGTGTGCACTGTGTTTGCTGACGCAACCCCCA
CTGGTTGGGGCATTGCCACCACCTGTCAGCTCCTTTCCGGGACTTTCGCTTTCCCCCTCCCTATTGCCAC
GGCGGAACTCATCGCCGCCTGCCTTGCCCGCTGCTGGACAGGGGCTCGGCTGTTGGGCACTGACAATTCC
GTGGTGTTGTCGGGGAAGCTGACGTCCTTTCCATGGCTGCTCGCCTGTGTTGCCACCTGGATTCTGCGCG
GGACGTCCTTCTGCTACGTCCCTTCGGCCCTCAATCCAGCGGACCTTCCTTCCCGCGGCCTGCTGCCGGC
TCTGCGGCCTCTTCCGCGTCTTCGCCTTCGCCCTCAGACGAGTCGGATCTCCCTTTGGGCCGCCTCCCCG
CCTGGAATTCTACCGGGTAGGGGAGGCGCTTTTCCCAAGGCAGTCTGGAGCATGCGCTTTAGCAGCCCCG
CTGGGCACTTGGCGCTACACAAGTGGCCTCTGGCCTCGCACACATTCCACATCCACCGGTAGGCGCCAAC
CGGCTCCGTTCTTTGGTGGCCCCTTCGCGCCACCTTCTACTCCTCCCCTAGTCAGGAAGTTCCCCCCCGC
CCCGCAGCTCGCGTCGTGCAGGACGTGACAAATGGAAGTAGCACGTCTCACTAGTCTCGTGCAGATGGAC
AGCACCGCTGAGCAATGGAAGCGGGTAGGCCTTTGGGGCAGCGGCCAATAGCAGCTTTGCTCCTTCGCTT
TCTGGGCTCAGAGGCTGGGAAGGGGTGGGTCCGGGGGCGGGCTCAGGGGCGGGCTCAGGGGCGGGGCGGG
CGCCCGAAGGTCCTCCGGAGGCCCGGCATTCTGCACGCTTCAAAAGCGCACGTCTGCCGCGCTGTTCTCC
TCTTCCTCATCTCCGGGCCTTTCGACCTGCAGCCCAAGCTTACCATGACCGAGTACAAGCCCACGGTGCG
CCTCGCCACCCGCGACGACGTCCCCAGGGCCGTACGCACCCTCGCCGCCGCGTTCGCCGACTACCCCGCC
ACGCGCCACACCGTCGATCCGGACCGCCACATCGAGCGGGTCACCGAGCTGCAAGAACTCTTCCTCACGC
GCGTCGGGCTCGACATCGGCAAGGTGTGGGTCGCGGACGACGGCGCCGCGGTGGCGGTCTGGACCACGCC
GGAGAGCGTCGAAGCGGGGGCGGTGTTCGCCGAGATCGGCCCGCGCATGGCCGAGTTGAGCGGTTCCCGG
CTGGCCGCGCAGCAACAGATGGAAGGCCTCCTGGCGCCGCACCGGCCCAAGGAGCCCGCGTGGTTCCTGG
CCACCGTCGGCGTCTCGCCCGACCACCAGGGCAAGGGTCTGGGCAGCGCCGTCGTGCTCCCCGGAGTGGA
GGCGGCCGAGCGCGCCGGGGTGCCCGCCTTCCTGGAGACCTCCGCGCCCCGCAACCTCCCCTTCTACGAG
CGGCTCGGCTTCACCGTCACCGCCGACGTCGAGGTGCCCGAAGGACCGCGCACCTGGTGCATGACCCGCA
AGCCCGGTGCCTGACGCCCGCCCCACGACCCGCAGCGCCCGACCGAAAGGAGCGCACGACCCCATGCATC
TCGAGGGCCCGGTACCTTTAAGACCAATGACTTACAAGGCAGCTGTAGATCTTAGCCACTTTTTAAAAGA
AAAGGGGGGACTGGAAGGGCTAGCTCACTCCCAACGAAGACAAGATCTGCTTTTTGCTTGTACTGGGTCT
CTCTGGTTAGACCAGATCTGAGCCTGGGAGCTCTCTGGCTAACTAGGGAACCCACTGCTTAAGCCTCAAT
AAAGCTTGCCTTGAGTGCTTCAAGTAGTGTGTGCCCGTCTGTTGTGTGACTCTGGTAACTAGAGATCCCT
CAGACCCTTTTAGTCAGTGTGGAAAATCTCTAGCAGTAGTAGTTCATGTCATCTTATTATTCAGTATTTA
TAACTTGCAAAGAAATGAATATCAGAGAGTGAGAGGAACTTGTTTATTGCAGCTTATAATGGTTACAAAT
AAAGCAATAGCATCACAAATTTCACAAATAAAGCATTTTTTTCACTGCATTCTAGTTGTGGTTTGTCCAA
ACTCATCAATGTATCTTATCATGTCTGGCTCTAGCTATCCCGCCCCTAACTCCGCCCATCCCGCCCCTAA
CTCCGCCCAGTTCCGCCCATTCTCCGCCCCATGGCTGACTAATTTTTTTTATTTATGCAGAGGCCGAGGC
CGCCTCGGCCTCTGAGCTATTCCAGAAGTAGTGAGGAGGCTTTTTTGGAGGCCTAGGGACGTACCCAATT
CGCCCTATAGTGAGTCGTATTACGCGCGCTCACTGGCCGTCGTTTTACAACGTCGTGACTGGGAAAACCC
TGGCGTTACCCAACTTAATCGCCTTGCAGCACATCCCCCTTTCGCCAGCTGGCGTAATAGCGAAGAGGCC
CGCACCGATCGCCCTTCCCAACAGTTGCGCAGCCTGAATGGCGAATGGG
[124 nt withheld, positions 8380-8503]
C
[91 nt withheld, positions 8505-8595]
A
[49 nt withheld, positions 8597-8645]
CCTTTGACGTTGGAGTCCACGTTCTTT
[37 nt withheld, positions 8673-8709]
ACCCTATCTCGGTCTATTCTTTTGATTTATAAGGGATTTTGCCGATTTCGGCCTATTGGTTAAAAAATGA
GCTGATTTAACAAAAATTTAACGCGAATTTTAACAAAATATTAACGCTTACAATTTAGGTGGCACTTTTC
GGGGAAATGTGCGCGGAACCCCTATTTGTTTATTTTTCTAAATACATTCAAATATGTATCCGCTCATGAG
ACAATAACCCTGATAAATGCTTCAATAATATTGAAAAAGGAAGAGTATGAGTATTCAACATTTCCGTGTC
GCCCTTATTCCCTTTTTTGCGGCATTTTGCCTTCCTGTTTTTGCTCACCCAGAAACGCTGGTGAAAGTAA
AAGATGCTGAAGATCAGTTGGGTGCACGAGTGGGTTACATCGAACTGGATCTCAACAGCGGTAAGATCCT
TGAGAGTTTTCGCCCCGAAGAACGTTTTCCAATGATGAGCACTTTTAAAGTTCTGCTATGTGGCGCGGTA
TTATCCCGTATTGACGCCGGGCAAGAGCAACTCGGTCGCCGCATACACTATTCTCAGAATGACTTGGTTG
AGTACTCACCAGTCACAGAAAAGCATCTTACGGATGGCATGACAGTAAGAGAATTATGCAGTGCTGCCAT
AACCATGAGTGATAACACTGCGGCCAACTTACTTCTGACAACGATCGGAGGACCGAAGGAGCTAACCGCT
TTTTTGCACAACATGGGGGATCATGTAACTCGCCTTGATCGTTGGGAACCGGAGCTGAATGAAGCCATAC
CAAACGACGAGCGTGACACCACGATGCCTGTAGCAATGGCAACAACGTTGCGCAAACTATTAACTGGCGA
ACTACTTACTCTAGCTTCCCGGCAACAATTAATAGACTGGATGGAGGCGGATAAAGTTGCAGGACCACTT
CTGCGCTCGGCCCTTCCGGCTGGCTGGTTTATTGCTGATAAATCTGGAGCCGGTGAGCGTGGGTCTCGCG
GTATCATTGCAGCACTGGGGCCAGATGGTAAGCCCTCCCGTATCGTAGTTATCTACACGACGGGGAGTCA
GGCAACTATGGATGAACGAAATAGACAGATCGCTGAGATAGGTGCCTCACTGATTAAGCATTGGTAACTG
TCAGACCAAGTTTACTCATATATACTTTAGATTGATTTAAAACTTCATTTTTAATTTAAAAGGATCTAGG
TGAAGATCCTTTTTGATAATCTCATGACCAAAATCCCTTAACGTGAGTTTTCGTTCCACTGAGCGTCAGA
CCCCGTAGAAAAGATCAAAGGATCTTCTTGAGATCCTTTTTTTCTGCGCGTAATCTGCTGCTTGCAAACA
AAAAAACCACCGCTACCAGCGGTGGTTTGTTTGCCGGATCAAGAGCTACCAACTCTTTTTCCGAAGGTAA
CTGGCTTCAGCAGAGCGCAGATACCAAATACTGTTCTTCTAGTGTAGCCGTAGTTAGGCCACCACTTCAA
GAACTCTGTAGCACCGCCTACATACCTCGCTCTGCTAATCCTGTTACCAGTGGCTGCTGCCAGTGGCGAT
AAGTCGTGTCTTACCGGGTTGGACTCAAGACGATAGTTACCGGATAAGGCGCAGCGGTCGGGCTGAACGG
GGGGTTCGTGCACACAGCCCAGCTTGGAGCGAACGACCTACACCGAACTGAGATACCTACAGCGTGAGCT
ATGAGAAAGCGCCACGCTTCCCGAAGGGAGAAAGGCGGACAGGTATCCGGTAAGCGGCAGGGTCGGAACA
GGAG
Features (pLannotate 1.2.2; 30 found; start..end, strand, type, name):
    305..397     +  CDS            lacI (fragment): lac repressor; lacI; The lac repressor binds to the lac operator to inhibit transcription in E. coli. This inhibition can be relieved by adding lactose or isopropyl-β-D-thiogalactopyranoside (IPTG).
    410..431     +  protein_bind   CAP binding site: CAP binding activates transcription in the presence of cAMP. E. coli catabolite activator protein
    446..476     +  promoter       lac promoter: promoter for the E. coli lac operon
    484..500     +  protein_bind   lac operator: The lac repressor binds to the lac operator to inhibit transcription in E. coli. This inhibition can be relieved by adding lactose or isopropyl-β-D-thiogalactopyranoside (IPTG). lac repressor encoded by lacI
    545..563     +  promoter       T3 promoter: promoter for bacteriophage T3 RNA polymerase
    591..817     +  promoter       RSV promoter: Rous sarcoma virus enhancer/promoter
    818..998     +  LTR            5' LTR (truncated): truncated 5' long terminal repeat (LTR) from HIV-1
   1045..1170    +  misc_feature   HIV-1 Ψ: packaging signal of human immunodeficiency virus type 1
   1154..1517    +  CDS            HIV-1 gag (fragment): gag protein from human immunodeficiency virus 1; gag
   1663..1896    +  misc_feature   RRE: The Rev response element (RRE) of HIV-1 allows for Rev-dependent mRNA export from the nucleus to the cytoplasm.
   2273..2373    +  CDS            Rev (fragment): human immunodeficiency virus 1 (HIV-1) Rev protein; rev; enhances nuclear export of unspliced and incompletely spliced viral mRNAs
   2392..2508    +  misc_feature   cPPT/CTS: central polypurine tract and central termination sequence of HIV-1
   2531..2834    +  enhancer       CMV enhancer: human cytomegalovirus immediate early enhancer
   2835..3038    +  promoter       CMV promoter: human cytomegalovirus (CMV) immediate early promoter
   3143..3167    +  protein_bind   attB1: mutant version of attB; recombination site for the Gateway® BP reaction BP Clonase™
   3173..5623    +  CDS            TGM1: TGM1_HUMAN - Also known as KTG. Experimental evidence at protein level: Swiss-Prot protein existence level 1. Catalyzes the cross-linking of proteins and the conjugation of polyamines to proteins. Responsible for cross-linking epidermal proteins during formation of the stratum corneum. Involved in cell proliferation (PubMed:26220141). From Homo sapiens (Human).
   5658..5682    -  protein_bind   attB2: mutant version of attB; recombination site for the Gateway® BP reaction BP Clonase™
   5713..6301    +  misc_feature   WPRE: woodchuck hepatitis virus posttranscriptional regulatory element
   6315..6814    +  promoter       PGK promoter: mouse phosphoglycerate kinase 1 promoter
   6835..7434    +  CDS            PuroR: puromycin N-acetyltransferase; pac from Streptomyces alboniger; confers resistance to puromycin
   7502..7639    +  CDS            nef (fragment): NEF_HV1LA - Experimental evidence at protein level: Swiss-Prot protein existence level 1. Extracellular Nef protein targets CD4(+) T-lymphocytes for apoptosis by interacting with CXCR4 surface receptors. From Human immunodeficiency virus type 1 group M subtype B (isolate Lai) (HIV-1).
   7625..7805    +  LTR            5' LTR (truncated): truncated 5' long terminal repeat (LTR) from HIV-1
   7877..7998    +  polyA_signal   SV40 poly(A) signal: SV40 polyadenylation signal
   8038..8173    +  rep_origin     SV40 ori: SV40 origin of replication
   8194..8212    -  promoter       T7 promoter: promoter for bacteriophage T7 RNA polymerase
   8220..8375    +  CDS            lacZα (fragment): LacZα fragment of β-galactosidase; lacZ fragment
   8380..8808    +  rep_origin     f1 ori (sequence partly withheld): f1 bacteriophage origin of replication; arrow indicates direction of (+) strand synthesis
   8861..8965    +  promoter       AmpR promoter: bla
   8966..9826    +  CDS            AmpR: β-lactamase; bla; confers resistance to ampicillin, carbenicillin, and related antibiotics
   9997..122     +  rep_origin     ori (across the origin): high-copy-number ColE1/pMB1/pBR322/pUC origin of replication
