[The description below was written by a language model from this plasmid's Addgene catalogue record and pLannotate feature annotations shown in this document.]
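Description:
W118-1_hTGM1-Flag is a lentiviral mammalian expression plasmid built on the W118-1 backbone for transducing cells with human transglutaminase 1 (TGM1) carrying a C-terminal Flag tag. It is propagated in E. coli under ampicillin selection (AmpR/β-lactamase) from a ColE1/pUC-type origin, although the catalogue lists it as low copy. It also carries an f1 origin, an SV40 origin, and remnants of a lac/lacZα cloning region with flanking T3 and T7 promoters. The sequenced record is about 10.5 kb, consistent with the stated backbone and insert sizes.

The viral portion has a third-generation layout. An RSV promoter replaces the U3 region to drive a truncated HIV-1 5' LTR, followed by the Ψ packaging signal with a gag fragment, the Rev response element for Rev-dependent nuclear export of the genomic RNA, and the cPPT/CTS, which aids nuclear import of the reverse-transcribed genome. Within this frame, the CMV enhancer/promoter drives the TGM1 open reading frame. The insert is flanked by attB1 and attB2 sites left by Gateway recombination. The Flag tag is stated in the catalogue but is not annotated separately in the feature table; it presumably sits in the short interval between the annotated TGM1 coding sequence and attB2. A WPRE downstream enhances transcript stability and expression. A separate mouse PGK promoter then drives puromycin N-acetyltransferase, allowing selection of transduced cells. A truncated 3' LTR and an SV40 polyadenylation signal close the cassette.

The construct serves to produce lentivirus for stable, puromycin-selectable overexpression of Flag-detectable human TGM1. It was deposited with a study of transglutaminases as regulators of polyglutamine-expanded ataxin-1.
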