Addgene plasmid #180406: W118-1_hTGM1-Flag
Purpose: lentiviral transduction of human TGM1 (with a C-terminal Flag tag) gene
Depositing lab: Huda Zoghbi. Depositing organization: Baylor College of Medicine. Publication: Cross-species genetic screens identify transglutaminase 5 as a regulator of polyglutamine-expanded ataxin-1. Lee WS, Al-Ramahi I, Jeong HH, Jang Y, Lin T, Adamski CJ, Lavery LA, Rath S, Richman R, Bondar VV, Alcala E, Revelli JP, Orr HT, Liu Z, Botas J, Zoghbi HY. J Clin Invest. 2022 May 2;132(9). pii: 156616. doi: 10.1172/JCI156616. PubMed 35499073.
Backbone
  Vector backbone: W118-1
  Backbone size w/o insert (bp): 8015
  Vector type: Mammalian Expression, Lentiviral
  Selectable markers: Puromycin
Growth in bacteria
  Bacterial resistance: Ampicillin, 100 μg/mL
  Growth temperature: 37°C
  Growth strain: NEB Stable
  Copy number: Low Copy
Gene/Insert
  Gene/Insert name: TGM1
  Species: H. sapiens (human)
  Insert size (bp): 2484
  Entrez Gene: TGM1 (a.k.a. ARCI1, ICR2, KTG, LI, LI1, TGASE, TGK)
  Promoter: CMV
  Tag / fusion protein: Flag (C terminal on insert)
  Cloning method: Gateway Cloning
  Sequencing primers: 5′ CMV forward; 3′ CATAGCGTAAAAGGAGCAACA
Terms and licenses: Academic/Nonprofit Terms; Industry Terms: Not Available to Industry
How to cite: W118-1_hTGM1-Flag was a gift from Huda Zoghbi (Addgene plasmid # 180406 ; http://n2t.net/addgene:180406 ; RRID:Addgene_180406)
