>Addgene plasmid #180406 | W118-1_hTGM1-Flag | depositor partial sequence | sequence record 350491 | TGM1-Flag
ATGATGGATGGGCCACGTTCCGATGTGGGCCGTTGGGGTGGCAACCCCTTGCAGCCCCCTACCACGCCAT
CTCCAGAGCCAGAGCCAGAGCCAGACGGACGCTCTCGCAGAGGAGGAGGCCGTTCCTTCTGGGCTCGCTG
CTGTGGCTGCTGTTCATGCCGAAATGCGGCAGATGACGACTGGGGACCTGAACCCTCTGACTCCAGGGGT
CGAGGGTCCAGCTCTGGCACTCGAAGACCTGGCTCCCGGGGCTCAGACTCCCGCCGGCCTGTATCCCGGG
GCAGCGGTGTCAATGCAGCTGGAGATGGCACCATCCGAGAGGGCATGCTAGTAGTGAACGGTGTGGACTT
GCTGAGCTCGCGCTCGGACCAGAACCGCCGAGAGCACCACACAGACGAGTATGAGTACGACGAGCTGATA
GTGCGCCGCGGGCAGCCTTTCCATATGCTCCTCCTCCTGTCCCGGACCTATGAATCCTCTGATCGCATCA
CCCTTGAGTTACTCATCGGAAACAACCCCGAGGTGGGCAAGGGCACGCACGTGATCATCCCAGTGGGCAA
GGGGGGCAGTGGAGGCTGGAAAGCCCAGGTGGTCAAGGCCAGTGGGCAGAATCTGAACCTGCGGGTCCAC
ACTTCCCCCAACGCCATCATCGGCAAGTTTCAGTTCACAGTCCGCACACAATCAGACGCTGGGGAGTTCC
AGTTGCCCTTTGACCCCCGCAATGAGATCTACATCCTCTTCAACCCCTGGTGCCCAGAGGACATTGTGTA
CGTGGACCATGAGGATTGGCGGCAGGAGTATGTTCTTAATGAGTCTGGGAGAATTTACTACGGGACCGAA
GCACAGATTGGTGAGCGGACCTGGAACTACGGCCAGTTTGACCACGGGGTGCTGGATGCCTGCTTATACA
TCCTGGACCGGCGGGGGATGCCATATGGAGGCCGTGGAGACCCAGTCAATGTCTCCCGGGTCATCTCTGC
CATGGTGAACTCCCTGGATGACAATGGAGTCCTGATTGGGAACTGGTCTGGTGATTACTCCCGAGGCACC
AACCCATCAGCGTGGGTGGGCAGCGTGGAGATCCTGCTTAGCTACCTACGCACGGGATATTCCGTCCCCT
ATGGCCAGTGCTGGGTCTTTGCTGGCGTGACCACCACAGTGCTGCGCTGCCTGGGTCTGGCCACCCGTAC
TGTCACCAACTTCAACTCCGCCCACGACACAGACACATCCCTTACCATGGACATCTACTTCGACGAGAAC
ATGAAGCCCCTGGAGCACCTGAACCATGATTCTGTCTGGAACTTCCATGTGTGGAACGACTGCTGGATGA
AGAGGCCGGATCTGCCCTCGGGCTTTGATGGGTGGCAGGTGGTGGATGCCACACCCCAAGAGACTAGCAG
TGGCATCTTCTGCTGCGGCCCCTGCTCTGTGGAGTCCATCAAGAATGGCCTGGTCTACATGAAGTACGAC
ACGCCTTTCATTTTTGCTGAGGTGAATAGTGACAAGGTGTACTGGCAGCGGCAGGATGATGGCAGCTTCA
AGATTGTTTATGTGGAGGAGAAGGCCATCGGCACACTCATTGTCACAAAGGCCATCAGCTCCAACATGCG
GGAGGACATCACCTACCTCTATAAGCACCCAGAAGGCTCAGACGCAGAGCGGAAGGCAGTAGAGACAGCA
GCAGCCCACGGCAGCAAACCCAATGTGTATGCCAACCGGGGCTCAGCGGAGGATGTGGCCATGCAGGTGG
AGGCACAGGACGCGGTGATGGGGCAGGATCTGATGGTCTCTGTGATGCTGATCAATCACAGCAGCAGCCG
CCGCACAGTGAAACTGCACCTCTACCTCTCAGTCACTTTCTATACTGGTGTCAGTGGTACCATCTTCAAG
GAGACCAAGAAGGAAGTGGAGCTGGCACCAGGGGCCTCGGACCGTGTGACCATGCCAGTGGCCTACAAGG
AATACCGGCCCCATCTTGTGGACCAGGGGGCCATGCTGCTCAATGTCTCAGGCCACGTCAAGGAGAGCGG
GCAGGTGCTGGCCAAGCAGCACACCTTCCGTCTGCGCACCCCAGACCTCTCCCTCACGTTACTGGGAGCA
GCAGTGGTTGGCCAGGAGTGTGAAGTACAGATTGTCTTCAAGAACCCCCTTCCCGTCACCCTCACCAATG
TCGTCTTCCGGCTCGAAGGCTCTGGGTTACAGAGGCCCAAGATCCTCAACGTTGGGGACATTGGAGGCAA
TGAAACAGTGACACTGCGCCAGTCGTTTGTGCCTGTGCGACCAGGCCCCCGCCAGCTCATTGCCAGCTTG
GACAGCCCACAGCTCTCCCAGGTGCACGGTGTCATCCAGGTGGATGTGGCCCCAGCCCCTGGGGATGGGG
GCTTCTTCTCAGACGCTGGAGGTGACAGTCACTTAGGAGAGACCATCCCTATGGCATCTCGAGGTGGAGC
TGGCGGCGACTACAAAGACGATGACGACAAGTGA
